>Addgene plasmid #57711 | Dendra2-Cx26-7 | depositor partial sequence | sequence record 88865 | insert sequence
GACCGTCAGATCCGCTAGCGCTACCGGACTCAGATCTCGAGCTCAAGCTTCGAATTCGCGGCCGCACGCT
CCTCGGGACACAGTGCCAACCATCCAGAGGACAAGATGGATTGGGGCACACTACAGAGCATCCTCGGGGG
TGTCAACAAGCACTCCACCAGCATTGGGAAAATCTGGCTCACTGTCCTCTTCATCTTCCGCATCATGATC
CTCGTGGTGGCCGCGAAGGAGGTGTGGGGAGATGAGCAAGCCGATTTTGTTTGCAACACTCTCCAGCCTG
GCTGTAAGAATGTGTGCTACGACCACTACTTCCCCATCTCTCACATCCGGCTCTGGGCTCTGCAGCTGAT
CATGGTGTCCACGCCGGCCCTCCTGGTAGCTATGCACGTGGCCTACCGGAGACACGAAAAGAAACGGAAG
TTCATGAAGGGAGAGATAAAGAACGAGTTTAAGGACATCGAAGAGATCAAAACCCAGAAGGTCCGTATCG
AAGGGTCCCTGTGGTGGACCTACACCACCAGCATCTTCTTCCGGGTCATCTTCGAAGCTGTCTTCATGTA
TGTCTTTTACATCATGTACAATGGCTTCTTCATGCAGCGTCTGGTGAAGTGTAACGCCTGGCCTTGTCCC
AATACAGTGGACTGCTTCATTTCCAGGCCCACAGAAAAGACTGTCTTCACGGTGTTCATGATCTCTGTGT
CTGGAATTTGCATCCTGCTAAACATCACAGAGCTGTGCTATCTGTTCATTAGGTATTGCTCAGGGAAGTC
CAAAAGACCAGTCGCGGATCCACCGGTCGCCACCATGAACACCCCGGGAATTAACCTGATCAAGGAGGAC
ATGCGCGTGAAGGTGCACATGGAGGGCAACGTGAACGGCCACGCCTTCGTGATCGAGGGCGAGGGCAAGG
GCAAGCCCTACGAGGGCACCCAGACCGCCAACCTGACCGTGAAGGAGGGCGCCCCCCTGCCCTTCAGCTA
CGACATCCTGACCACCGCCGTGCACTACGGCAACCGGGTGTTCACCAAGTACCCCGAGGACATCCCCGAC
TACTTCAAGCAGAGCTTCCCCGAGGGCTACAGCTGGGAGCGCACCATGACCTTCGAGGACAAGGGCATCT
GCACCATCCGCAGCGACATCAGCCTGGAGGGCGACTGCTTCTTCCAGAACGTGCGCTTCAAGGGCACCAA
CTTCCCCCCCAACGGCCCCGTGATGCAGAAGAAGACCCTGAAGTGGGAGCCCAGCACCGAGAAGCTGCAC
GTGCGCGACGGCCTGCTGGTGGGCAACATCAACATGGCCCTGCTGCTGGAGGGCGGCGGCCACTACCTGT
GCGACTTCAAGACCACCTACAAGGCCAAGAAGGTGGTGCAGCTGCCCGACGCCCACTTCGTGGACCACCG
CATCGAGATCCTGGGCAACGACAGCGACTACAACAAGGTGAAGCTGTACGAGCACGCCGTGGCCCGCTAC
AGCCCCCTGCCCAGCCAGGTGTGGTAAGCGGCCGCGACTCTAGATCATAATCAGCCATACCACATTGAG
