>Addgene plasmid #57711 | Dendra2-Cx26-7 | addgene partial sequence | sequence record 104293 | CMV-F 5'-CGCAAATGGGCGGTAGGCGTG-3'
GATCCGCTAGCGCTACCGGACTCAGATCTCGAGCTCAAGCTTCGAATTCGCGGCCGCACGCTCCTCGGGA
CACAGTGCCAACCATCCAGAGGACAAGATGGATTGGGGCACACTACAGAGCATCCTCGGGGGTGTCAACA
AGCACTCCACCAGCATTGGGAAAATCTGGCTCACTGTCCTCTTCATCTTCCGCATCATGATCCTCGTGGT
GGCCGCGAAGGAGGTGTGGGGAGATGAGCAAGCCGATTTTGTTTGCAACACTCTCCAGCCTGGCTGTAAG
AATGTGTGCTACGACCACTACTTCCCCATCTCTCACATCCGGCTCTGGGCTCTGCAGCTGATCATGGTGT
CCACGCCGGCCCTCCTGGTAGCTATGCACGTGGCCTACCGGAGACACGAAAAGAAACGGAAGTTCATGAA
GGGAGAGATAAAGAACGAGTTTAAGGACATCGAAGAGATCAAAACCCAGAAGGTCCGTATCGAAGGGTCC
CTGTGGTGGACCTACACCACCAGCATCTTCTTCCGGGTCATCTTCGAAGCTGTCTTCATGTATGTCTTTT
ACATCATGTACAATGGCTTCTTCATGCAGCGTCTGGTGAAGTGTAACGCCTGGCCTTGTCCCAATACAGT
GGACTGCTTCATTTCCAGGCCCACAGAAAAGACTGTCTTCACGGTGTTCATGATCTCTGTGTCTGGAATT
TGCATCCTGCTAAACATCACAGAGCTGTGCTATCTGTTCATTAGGTATTGCTCA
