[The description below was written by a language model from this plasmid's Addgene catalogue record.]
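Description:
Dendra2-Cx26-7 is a mammalian expression plasmid that produces rat connexin 26 (the beta-2 gap junction protein, Cx26) fused to the photoconvertible fluorescent protein Dendra2. It is built on a Dendra2 backbone of about 4.75 kb before addition of the insert. It is maintained in E. coli as a high-copy plasmid under kanamycin selection, and the neomycin resistance marker allows G418 selection of stably transfected mammalian cells. Expression of the fusion is driven by the CMV promoter. The listed sequencing primers imply an SV40 polyadenylation signal downstream of the coding region, although no feature table is provided to confirm the layout. The record does not state the cloning method, the position of Dendra2 relative to Cx26, or the linker between them. The "7" in the name may refer to a linker length, but this is not documented.

The construct is intended as a localization marker for gap junctions. Connexin 26 assembles into hemichannels that dock between neighbouring cells to form gap junction plaques, so the fusion labels these structures in live or fixed cells. Dendra2 initially fluoresces green (excitation about 490 nm, emission about 507 nm). After photoconversion it shifts irreversibly to a red state (excitation about 553 nm, emission about 573 nm), which matches the paired spectral values in the record. A selected pool of connexin molecules can therefore be optically marked and followed over time. This makes the plasmid suited to studies of connexin trafficking, plaque assembly and turnover, and to photoactivation-based super-resolution imaging, as well as simple visualization of gap junctions.
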