Addgene plasmid #57711: Dendra2-Cx26-7
Purpose: Localization: Gap Junctions, Excitation: 490 / 553, Emission: 507 / 573
Depositing lab: Michael Davidson. Depositing organization: Florida State University, Tallahassee.
Backbone
  Vector backbone: Dendra2
  Backbone size w/o insert (bp): 4750
  Vector type: Mammalian Expression
  Selectable markers: Neomycin (select with G418)
Growth in bacteria
  Bacterial resistance: Kanamycin, 50 μg/mL
  Growth temperature: 37°C
  Growth strain: DH5alpha
  Copy number: High Copy
Gene/Insert
  Gene/Insert name: Cx26 (alt names: Rat Beta-2 Connexin 26; NM_001004099.1)
  Species: R. norvegicus (rat)
  Promoter: CMV
  Tag / fusion protein: Dendra2
  Cloning method: Unknown
  Sequencing primers: 5′ CMV-F; 3′ SV40pA-R
Terms and licenses: Academic/Nonprofit Terms; Industry Terms
Depositor comments: R. norvegicus (rat) Beta-2 Connexin 26. Excitation = 490 / 553; Emission = 507 / 573
How to cite: Dendra2-Cx26-7 was a gift from Michael Davidson (Addgene plasmid # 57711 ; http://n2t.net/addgene:57711 ; RRID:Addgene_57711)
